>Addgene plasmid #221769 | MZB218 | addgene full sequence | sequence record 456029 | Addgene NGS Result
TGGCGAATGGG
[124 nt withheld, positions 12-135]
C
[91 nt withheld, positions 137-227]
A
[49 nt withheld, positions 229-277]
CCTTTGACGTTGGAGTCCACGTTCTTT
[37 nt withheld, positions 305-341]
ACCCTATCTCGGTCTATTCTTTTGATTTATAAGGGATTTTGCCGATTTCGGCCTATTGGTTAAAAAATGA
GCTGATTTAACAAAAATTTAACGCGAATTTTAACAAAATATTAACGCTTACAATTTAGGTGGCACTTTTC
GGGGAAATGTGCGCGGAACCCCTATTTGTTTATTTTTCTAAATACATTCAAATATGTATCCGCTCATGAG
ACAATAACCCTGATAAATGCTTCAATAATATTGAAAAAGGAAGAGTATGAGTATTCAACATTTCCGTGTC
GCCCTTATTCCCTTTTTTGCGGCATTTTGCCTTCCTGTTTTTGCTCACCCAGAAACGCTGGTGAAAGTAA
AAGATGCTGAAGATCAGTTGGGTGCACGAGTGGGTTACATCGAACTGGATCTCAACAGCGGTAAGATCCT
TGAGAGTTTTCGCCCCGAAGAACGTTTTCCAATGATGAGCACTTTTAAAGTTCTGCTATGTGGCGCGGTA
TTATCCCGTATTGACGCCGGGCAAGAGCAACTCGGTCGCCGCATACACTATTCTCAGAATGACTTGGTTG
AGTACTCACCAGTCACAGAAAAGCATCTTACGGATGGCATGACAGTAAGAGAATTATGCAGTGCTGCCAT
AACCATGAGTGATAACACTGCGGCCAACTTACTTCTGACAACGATCGGAGGACCGAAGGAGCTAACCGCT
TTTTTGCACAACATGGGGGATCATGTAACTCGCCTTGATCGTTGGGAACCGGAGCTGAATGAAGCCATAC
CAAACGACGAGCGTGACACCACGATGCCTGCAGCAATGGCAACAACGTTGCGCAAACTATTAACTGGCGA
ACTACTTACTCTAGCTTCCCGGCAACAATTAATAGACTGGATGGAGGCGGATAAAGTTGCAGGACCACTT
CTGCGCTCGGCCCTTCCGGCTGGCTGGTTTATTGCTGATAAATCTGGAGCCGGTGAGCGTGGGTCTCGCG
GTATCATTGCAGCACTGGGGCCAGATGGTAAGCCCTCCCGTATCGTAGTTATCTACACGACGGGGAGTCA
GGCAACTATGGATGAACGAAATAGACAGATCGCTGAGATAGGTGCCTCACTGATTAAGCATTGGTAACTG
TCAGACCAAGTTTACTCATATATACTTTAGATTGATTTAAAACTTCATTTTTAATTTAAAAGGATCTAGG
TGAAGATCCTTTTTGATAATCTCATGACCAAAATCCCTTAACGTGAGTTTTCGTTCCACTGAGCGTCAGA
CCCCGTAGAAAAGATCAAAGGATCTTCTTGAGATCCTTTTTTTCTGCGCGTAATCTGCTGCTTGCAAACA
AAAAAACCACCGCTACCAGCGGTGGTTTGTTTGCCGGATCAAGAGCTACCAACTCTTTTTCCGAAGGTAA
CTGGCTTCAGCAGAGCGCAGATACCAAATACTGTCCTTCTAGTGTAGCCGTAGTTAGGCCACCACTTCAA
GAACTCTGTAGCACCGCCTACATACCTCGCTCTGCTAATCCTGTTACCAGTGGCTGCTGCCAGTGGCGAT
AAGTCGTGTCTTACCGGGTTGGACTCAAGACGATAGTTACCGGATAAGGCGCAGCGGTCGGGCTGAACGG
GGGGTTCGTGCACACAGCCCAGCTTGGAGCGAACGACCTACACCGAACTGAGATACCTACAGCGTGAGCT
ATGAGAAAGCGCCACGCTTCCCGAAGGGAGAAAGGCGGACAGGTATCCGGTAAGCGGCAGGGTCGGAACA
GGAGAGCGCACGAGGGAGCTTCCAGGGGGAAACGCCTGGTATCTTTATAGTCCTGTCGGGTTTCGCCACC
TCTGACTTGAGCGTCGATTTTTGTGATGCTCGTCAGGGGGGCGGAGCCTATGGAAAAACGCCAGCAACGC
GGCCTTTTTACGGTTCCTGGCCTTTTGCTGGCCTTTTGCTCACATGTTCTTTCCTGCGTTATCCCCTGAT
TCTGTGGATAACCGTATTACCGCCTTTGAGTGAGCTGATACCGCTCGCCGCAGCCGAACGACCGAGCGCA
GCGAGTCAGTGAGCGAGGAAGCGGAAGAGCGCCTGATGCGGTATTTTCTCCTTACGCATCTGTGCGGTAT
TTCACACCGCAATGGTGCACTCTCAGTACAATCTGCTCTGATGCCGCATAGTTAAGCCAGTATACACTCC
GCTATCGCTACGTGACTGGGTCATGGCTGCGCCCCGACACCCGCCAACACCCGCTGACGCGCCCTGACGG
GCTTGTCTGCTCCCGGCATCCGCTTACAGACAAGCTGTGACCGTCTCCGGGAGCTGCATGTGTCAGAGGT
TTTCACCGTCATCACCGAAACGCGCGAGGCAGCTGCGGTAAAGCTCATCAGCGTGGTCGTGAAGCGATTC
ACAGATGTCTGCCTGTTCATCCGCGTCCAGCTCGTTGAGTTTCTCCAGAAGCGTTAATGTCTGGCTTCTG
ATAAAGCGGGCCATGTTAAGGGCGGTTTTTTCCTGTTTGGTCACTGATGCCTCCGTGTAAGGGGGATTTC
TGTTCATGGGGGTAATGATACCGATGAAACGAGAGAGGATGCTCACGATACGGGTTACTGATGATGAACA
TGCCCGGTTACTGGAACGTTGTGAGGGTAAACAACTGGCGGTATGGATGCGGCGGGACCAGAGAAAAATC
ACTCAGGGTCAATGCCAGCGCTTCGTTAATACAGATGTAGGTGTTCCACAGGGTAGCCAGCAGCATCCTG
CGATGCAGATCCGGAACATAATGGTGCAGGGCGCTGACTTCCGCGTTTCCAGACTTTACGAAACACGGAA
ACCGAAGACCATTCATGTTGTTGCTCAGGTCGCAGACGTTTTGCAGCAGCAGTCGCTTCACGTTCGCTCG
CGTATCGGTGATTCATTCTGCTAACCAGTAAGGCAACCCCGCCAGCCTAGCCGGGTCCTCAACGACAGGA
GCACGATCATGCGCACCCGTGGGGCCGCCATGCCGGCGATAATGGCCTGCTTCTCGCCGAAACGTTTGGT
GGCGGGACCAGTGACGAAGGCTTGAGCGAGGGCGTGCAAGATTCCGAATACCGCAAGCGACAGGCCGATC
ATCGTCGCGCTCCAGCGAAAGCGGTCCTCGCCGAAAATGACCCAGAGCGCTGCCGGCACCTGTCCTACGA
GTTGCATGATAAAGAAGACAGTCATAAGTGCGGCGACGATAGTCATGCCCCGCGCCCACCGGAAGGAGCT
GACTGGGTTGAAGGCTCTCAAGGGCATCGGTCGAGATCCCGGTGCCTAATGAGTGAGCTAACTTACATTA
ATTGCGTTGCGCTCACTGCCCGCTTTCCAGTCGGGAAACCTGTCGTGCCAGCTGCATTAATGAATCGGCC
AACGCGCGGGGAGAGGCGGTTTGCGTATTGGGCGCCAGGGTGGTTTTTCTTTTCACCAGTGAGACGGGCA
ACAGCTGATTGCCCTTCACCGCCTGGCCCTGAGAGAGTTGCAGCAAGCGGTCCACGCTGGTTTGCCCCAG
CAGGCGAAAATCCTGTTTGATGGTGGTTAACGGCGGGATATAACATGAGCTGTCTTCGGTATCGTCGTAT
CCCACTACCGAGATATCCGCACCAACGCGCAGCCCGGACTCGGTAATGGCGCGCATTGCGCCCAGCGCCA
TCTGATCGTTGGCAACCAGCATCGCAGTGGGAACGATGCCCTCATTCAGCATTTGCATGGTTTGTTGAAA
ACCGGACATGGCACTCCAGTCGCCTTCCCGTTCCGCTATCGGCTGAATTTGATTGCGAGTGAGATATTTA
TGCCAGCCAGCCAGACGCAGACGCGCCGAGACAGAACTTAATGGGCCCGCTAACAGCGCGATTTGCTGGT
GACCCAATGCGACCAGATGCTCCACGCCCAGTCGCGTACCGTCTTCATGGGAGAAAATAATACTGTTGAT
GGGTGTCTGGTCAGAGACATCAAGAAATAACGCCGGAACATTAGTGCAGGCAGCTTCCACAGCAATGGCA
TCCTGGTCATCCAGCGGATAGTTAATGATCAGCCCACTGACGCGTTGCGCGAGAAGATTGTGCACCGCCG
CTTTACAGGCTTCGACGCCGCTTCGTTCTACCATCGACACCACCACGCTGGCACCCAGTTGATCGGCGCG
AGATTTAATCGCCGCGACAATTTGCGACGGCGCGTGCAGGGCCAGACTGGAGGTGGCAACGCCAATCAGC
AACGACTGTTTGCCCGCCAGTTGTTGTGCCACGCGGTTGGGAATGTAATTCAGCTCCGCCATCGCCGCTT
CCACTTTTTCCCGCGTTTTCGCAGAAACGTGGCTGGCCTGGTTCACCACGCGGGAAACGGTCTGATAAGA
GACACCGGCATACTCTGCGACATCGTATAACGTTACTGGTTTCACATTCACCACCCTGAATTGACTCTCT
TCCGGGCGCTATCATGCCATACCGCGAAAGGTTTTGCGCCATTCGATGGTGTCCGGGATCTCGACGCTCT
CCCTTATGCGACTCCTGCATTAGGAAGCAGCCCAGTAGTAGGTTGAGGCCGTTGAGCACCGCCGCCGCAA
GGAATGGTGCATGCAAGGAGATGGCGCCCAACAGTCCCCCGGCCACGGGGCCTGCCACCATACCCACGCC
GAAACAAGCGCTCATGAGCCCGAAGTGGCGAGCCCGATCTTCCCCATCGGTGATGTCGGCGATATAGGCG
CCAGCAACCGCACCTGTGGCGCCGGTGATGCCGGCCACGATGCGTCCGGCGTAGAGGATCGAGATCTCGA
TCCCGCGAAATTAATACGACTCACTATAGGGGAATTGTGAGCGGATAACAATTCCCCTCTAGAAATAATT
TTGTTTAACTTTAAGAAGGAGATATACATATGGGCCTGACCATTAGCAGCCTGTTTAGCCGCCTGTTTGG
CAAAAAACAGATGCGCATTCTGATGGTGGGCCTGGATGCGGCGGGCAAAACCACCATTCTGTATAAACTG
AAACTGGGCGAAATTGTGACCACCATTCCGACCATTGGCTTTAACGTGGAAACCGTGGAATATAAAAACA
TTTGCTTTACCGTGTGGGATGTGGGCGGCCTGGATCGCATTCGCCCGCTGTGGAAACATTATTTTCAGAA
CACCCAGGGCCTGATTTTTGTGGTGGATAGCAACGATCGCGAACGCATTCAGGAAGTGGCGGATGAACTG
CAGAAAATGCTGCTGGTGGATGAACTGCGCGATGCGGTGCTGCTGCTGTTTGCGAACAAACAGGATCTGC
CGAACGCGATGGCGATTAGCGAAATGACCGATAAACTGGGCCTGCAGAGCCTGCGCAACCGCACCTGGTA
TGTGCAGGCGACCTGCGCGACCCAGGGCACCGGCCTGTATGAAGGCCTGGATTGGCTGAGCAACGAACTG
AGCAAACGCAGCCTGGCGGATGGCAAAATTCTGCATAACCAGAACGTGAACAGCTGGGGCCCGATTACCG
TGACCCCGACCACCGATGGCGGCGAAACCCGCTTTGATGGCCAGATTATTGTGCAGATGGAAAACGATCC
GGTGGTGGCGAAAGCGGCGGCGAACCTGGCGGGCAAACATGCGGAAAGCAGCGTGGTGGTGCAGCTGGAT
AGCGATGGCAACTATCGCGTGGTGTATGGCGATCCGAGCAAACTGGATGGCAAACTGCGCTGGCAGCTGG
TGGGCCATGGCCGCGATCATAGCGAAACCAACAACACCCGCCTGAGCGGCTATAGCGCGGATGAACTGGC
GGTGAAACTGGCGAAATTTCAGCAGAGCTTTAACCAGGCGGAAAACATTAACAACAAACCGGATCATATT
AGCATTGTGGGCTGCAGCCTGGTGAGCGATGATAAACAGAAAGGCTTTGGCCATCAGTTTATTAACGCGA
TGGATGCGAACGGCCTGCGCGTGGATGTGAGCGTGCGCAGCAGCGAACTGGCGGTGGATGAAGCGGGCCG
CAAACATACCAAAGATGCGAACGGCGATTGGGTGCAGAAAGCGGAAAACAACAAAGTGAGCCTGAGCTGG
GATGCGCAGGGCCTGGAACATCATCATCACCACCACCATCATCATCATTAATAAGGATCCGGCTGCTAAC
AAAGCCCGAAAGGAAGCTGAGTTGGCTGCTGCCACCGCTGAGCAATAACTAGCATAACCCCTTGGGGCCT
CTAAACGGGTCTTGAGGGGTTTTTTGCTGAAAGGAGGAACTATATCCGGAT
Features (pLannotate 1.2.2; 19 found; start..end, strand, type, name):
     12..440     +  rep_origin     f1 ori (sequence partly withheld): f1 bacteriophage origin of replication; arrow indicates direction of (+) strand synthesis
    493..597     +  promoter       AmpR promoter: bla
    598..1458    +  CDS            AmpR: β-lactamase; bla; confers resistance to ampicillin, carbenicillin, and related antibiotics
   1629..2217    +  rep_origin     ori: high-copy-number ColE1/pMB1/pBR322/pUC origin of replication
   2403..2542    -  misc_feature   bom: basis of mobility region from pBR322
   2644..2835    -  CDS            rop: Rop protein, which maintains plasmids at low copy number; rop
   2852..3232    +  CDS            YPB1_ECOLX: Protein predicted: Swiss-Prot protein existence level 4. From Escherichia coli.
   3304..3595    -  CDS            TcR (fragment): tetracycline efflux protein; tet; confers resistance to tetracycline
   3610..3631    -  protein_bind   CAP binding site: CAP binding activates transcription in the presence of cAMP. E. coli catabolite activator protein
   3644..4726    -  CDS            lacI: lac repressor; lacI; The lac repressor binds to the lac operator to inhibit transcription in E. coli. This inhibition can be relieved by adding lactose or isopropyl-β-D-thiogalactopyranoside (IPTG).
   4727..4804    -  promoter       lacI promoter: lacI
   4812..5091    -  CDS            TcR (fragment): tetracycline efflux protein; tet; confers resistance to tetracycline
   5113..5131    +  promoter       T7 promoter: promoter for bacteriophage T7 RNA polymerase
   5132..5156    +  protein_bind   lac operator: The lac repressor binds to the lac operator to inhibit transcription in E. coli. This inhibition can be relieved by adding lactose or isopropyl-β-D-thiogalactopyranoside (IPTG). lac repressor encoded by lacI
   5171..5193    +  RBS            RBS: efficient ribosome binding site from bacteriophage T7 gene 10 (Olins and Rangwala, 1989)
   5201..5740    +  CDS            ARF4: ARF4_HUMAN - Also known as ARF2. Experimental evidence at protein level: Swiss-Prot protein existence level 1. GTP-binding protein that functions as an allosteric activator of the cholera toxin catalytic subunit, an ADP-ribosyltransferase. Involved in protein trafficking; may modulate vesicle budding and uncoating within the Golgi apparatus. From Homo sapiens (Human).
   5672..6373    +  CDS            rtxA (fragment): MARTX_VIBCH - Also known as rtx From Vibrio cholerae serotype O1 (strain ATCC 39315 / El Tor Inaba N16961).
   6423..6472    +  CDS            SET1 (fragment): solubility-enhancement tag derived from T7 phage gene 10B
   6480..6527    +  terminator     T7 terminator: transcription terminator for bacteriophage T7 RNA polymerase
