[The description below was written by a language model from this plasmid's Addgene catalogue record and pLannotate feature annotations shown in this document.]
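Description:
MZB218 is a bacterial expression plasmid built on the pET21b backbone for producing human ADP-ribosylation factor 4 (Arf4) carrying the Q71L substitution. It is propagated in E. coli under ampicillin selection via the β-lactamase gene and replicates from a ColE1/pBR322-type origin. The neighbouring rop gene and bom region fit the low-copy designation in the record. An f1 phage origin is also present. The short tetracycline-resistance fragments flagged by the annotation appear to be non-functional remnants of the pBR322 lineage.

The expression cassette follows the standard pET layout. A T7 promoter with an adjacent lac operator drives transcription, and a plasmid-borne lacI gene supplies the repressor. Expression is therefore held off until induced with IPTG in a host that provides T7 RNA polymerase. A T7 gene 10 ribosome binding site precedes the 540 bp synthesized Arf4 open reading frame, and a T7 terminator closes the unit.

Arf4 is fused at its C terminus to a CPD-10xHis tag supplied by the backbone. The CPD corresponds to the annotated fragment of the Vibrio cholerae MARTX (rtxA) toxin, generally understood to be its cysteine protease domain. This domain allows the fusion to be captured by the histidine tag and then to cleave itself away, releasing Arf4. The annotated rtxA coordinates overlap the end of the Arf4 CDS, and the His tag is not annotated separately; both look like artefacts of automated annotation, as does the small "SET1" hit near the terminator. The depositor notes that most pathogenic portions of the toxin are absent. In Arf-family GTPases, Q71L is generally regarded as a GTP-locked, constitutively active mutation, though the record does not say so. The associated publication concerns a structural study of AP-3 coated vesicle formation, suggesting use in preparing recombinant protein for that work.
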