Addgene plasmid #221769: MZB218
Purpose: Bacterial expression of human Arf4 (Q71L) with C-terminal 'self-cleaving' CPD-10xHis tag
Depositing lab: Richard Baker. Depositing organization: University of North Carolina at Chapel Hill. Publication: A structure-based mechanism for initiation of AP-3 coated vesicle formation. Begley M, Aragon M, Baker RW. Proc Natl Acad Sci U S A. 2024 Dec 24;121(52):e2411974121. doi: 10.1073/pnas.2411974121. Epub 2024 Dec 20. PubMed 39705307.
Backbone
  Vector backbone: pET21b
  Backbone size w/o insert (bp): 5364
  Total vector size (bp): 6556
  Vector type: Bacterial Expression
Growth in bacteria
  Bacterial resistance: Ampicillin, 100 μg/mL
  Growth temperature: 37°C
  Growth strain: DH5alpha
  Copy number: Low Copy
Gene/Insert
  Gene/Insert name: Arf4 (alt name: ADP-ribosylation factor 4)
  Species: H. sapiens (human)
  Insert size (bp): 540
  Mutation: Q71L
  Entrez Gene: ARF4 (a.k.a. ARF2)
  Promoter: T7 Promoter
  Tag / fusion protein: CPD-10xHis (C terminal on backbone)
  Cloning method: Gene Synthesis
  Sequencing primers: 5′ T7 promoter; 3′ T7 terminator
Terms and licenses: Academic/Nonprofit Terms; Industry Terms: Not Available to Industry
Depositor comments: This vector encodes for a portion of the Vibrio cholerae MARTX (rtxA) toxin. A majority of the pathogenic portions of the toxin are not present, therefore regular caution should be exercised when expressing the fusion protein.
How to cite: MZB218 was a gift from Richard Baker (Addgene plasmid # 221769 ; http://n2t.net/addgene:221769 ; RRID:Addgene_221769)
